Addgene plasmid #153278: pDGE505
Purpose: (Empty Backbone) Intermediate sgRNA array cloning vector position 3
Depositing lab: Johannes Stuttmann. Depositing organization: Martin-Luther-Universitaet Halle-Wittenberg. Publication: Highly efficient multiplex editing: One-shot generation of 8x Nicotiana benthamiana and 12x Arabidopsis mutants. Stuttmann J, Barthel K, Martin P, Ordon J, Erickson JL, Herr R, Ferik F, Kretschmer C, Berner T, Keilwagen J, Marillonnet S, Bonas U. Plant J. 2021 Feb 12. doi: 10.1111/tpj.15197. PubMed 33577114.
Backbone
  Vector backbone: pAGM1311
  Backbone manufacturer: Engler et al, 2014
  Backbone size (bp): 2000
  Vector type: CRISPR
  Selectable markers: ccdB
Growth in bacteria
  Bacterial resistance: Chloramphenicol and Kanamycin, 25 & 50 μg/mL
  Growth temperature: 37°C
  Growth strain: ccdB Survival
  Copy number: High Copy
Gene/Insert
  Gene/Insert name: None
Terms and licenses: Academic/Nonprofit Terms; Industry Terms: Not Available to Industry
Depositor comments: Please visit https://www.biorxiv.org/content/10.1101/2020.03.31.018671v2 for bioRxiv preprint.
How to cite: pDGE505 was a gift from Johannes Stuttmann (Addgene plasmid # 153278 ; http://n2t.net/addgene:153278 ; RRID:Addgene_153278)
