[The description below was written by a language model from this plasmid's Addgene catalogue record and pLannotate feature annotations shown in this document.]
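Description:
pDGE505 is an empty intermediate cloning vector from a plant multiplex genome-editing toolkit, built on the pAGM1311 backbone and classed as a CRISPR vector. It carries no gene insert; the record describes it as the "position 3" vector for assembling sgRNA arrays. This implies that it accepts a set of guide RNA units destined for the third slot of a larger array, which is then combined with arrays from other positions in a later assembly step. The record does not list the restriction sites or overhangs that define this position. The feature table likewise annotates no sgRNA scaffold, Pol III promoter or Cas nuclease, so the details of the assembly chemistry cannot be read from the information given.

The sequenced plasmid is about 3.5 kb and replicates in E. coli at high copy from a ColE1/pUC-type origin. The backbone marker is a kanamycin resistance gene (aminoglycoside phosphotransferase) driven by the bla (AmpR) promoter. The rest of the plasmid is a replaceable dropout cassette containing a chloramphenicol acetyltransferase gene under its own cat promoter, a ccdA fragment and an intact ccdB toxin gene, with a short lacI remnant upstream. Because CcdB poisons DNA gyrase in ordinary E. coli strains, the empty vector has to be maintained in a ccdB-tolerant strain, with chloramphenicol and kanamycin selecting for the cassette and the backbone together. When the cassette is replaced by assembled sgRNA units, ccdB is lost, so in a standard strain on kanamycin only recombinant clones survive and uncut or religated vector is selected against. The associated work used this system for highly multiplexed editing in Nicotiana benthamiana and Arabidopsis.
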