Features (pLannotate 1.2.2; 8 found; start..end, strand, type, name):
    288..337     +  CDS            lacI (fragment): lac repressor; lacI; The lac repressor binds to the lac operator to inhibit transcription in E. coli. This inhibition can be relieved by adding lactose or isopropyl-β-D-thiogalactopyranoside (IPTG).
    371..473     +  promoter       cat promoter: promoter of the E. coli cat gene encoding chloramphenicol acetyltransferase
    474..1132    +  CDS            CmR: chloramphenicol acetyltransferase; cat; confers resistance to chloramphenicol
   1314..1472    +  CDS            ccdA (fragment): CCDA_ECO57 - Also known as H, letA. Experimental evidence at protein level: Swiss-Prot protein existence level 1. Antitoxin component of a type II toxin-antitoxin (TA) system which inhibits the post-segregational killing (PSK) of plasmid-free cells, also referred to as a plasmid addiction system. Binds to and blocks the activity of CcdB; will also remove bound CcdB protein from the CcdB-GyrA complex by forming a CcdA-CcdB complex, a process termed rejuvenation. Functions as a transcriptional corepressor for the ccdAB operon, repression also requires CcdB (By similarity). From Escherichia coli
   1477..1779    +  CDS            ccdB: CCDB_ECOLI - Also known as G, letB, letD. Experimental evidence at protein level: Swiss-Prot protein existence level 1. Toxic component of a type II toxin-antitoxin (TA) system, functioning in plasmid maintainence. Responsible for the post- segregational killing (PSK) of plasmid-free cells, also referred to as a plasmid addiction system. Half-life of over 2 hours. Cell killing by CcdB is accompanied by filamentation, defects in chromosome and plasmid segregation, defects in cell division, formation of anucleate cells, decreased DNA synthesis and plasmid loss. Interferes with the activity of DN
   1949..2053    +  promoter       AmpR promoter: bla
   2054..2848    +  CDS            KanR: aminoglycoside phosphotransferase; aphA-3; confers resistance to kanamycin
   3019..105     +  rep_origin     ori (across the origin): high-copy-number ColE1/pMB1/pBR322/pUC origin of replication
>Addgene plasmid #153278 | pDGE505 | addgene full sequence | sequence record 307433 | Addgene NGS Result
CCAGGGGGAAACGCCTGGTATCTTTATAGTCCTGTCGGGTTTCGCCACCTCTGACTTGAGCGTCGATTTT
TGTGATGCTCGTCAGGGGGGCGGAGCCTATGGAAAAACGCCAGCAACGCGGCCTTTTTACGGTTCCTGGC
CTTTTGCTGGCCTTTTGCTCACATGTTCTTTCCTGCGTTATCCCCTGATTCTGTGGATAACCGTATTACC
GCCTTTGAGTGAGCTGATACCGCTCGCCGCAGCCGAACGACCGAGCGCAGCGAGTCAGTGAGCGAGGAAG
CGGAAGAGCGCCCAATACGCAAACCGCCTCTCCCCGCGCGTTGGCCGATTCATTAATCACTCCTGTGAAG
ACATCGGTTTGCTGAGACCTTGATCGGCACGTAAGAGGTTCCAACTTTCACCATAATGAAATAAGATCAC
TACCGGGCGTATTTTTTGAGTTATCGAGATTTTCAGGAGCTAAGGAAGCTAAAATGGAGAAAAAAATCAC
TGGATATACCACCGTTGATATATCCCAATGGCATCGTAAAGAACATTTTGAGGCATTTCAGTCAGTTGCT
CAATGTACCTATAACCAGACCGTTCAGCTGGATATTACGGCCTTTTTAAAGACCGTAAAGAAAAATAAGC
ACAAGTTTTATCCGGCCTTTATTCACATTCTTGCCCGCCTGATGAATGCTCATCCGGAATTCCGTATGGC
AATGAAAGACGGTGAGCTGGTGATATGGGATAGTGTTCACCCTTGTTACACCGTTTTCCATGAGCAAACT
GAAACGTTTTCATCGCTCTGGAGTGAATACCACGACGATTTCCGGCAGTTTCTACACATATATTCGCAAG
ATGTGGCGTGTTACGGTGAAAACCTGGCCTATTTCCCTAAAGGGTTTATTGAGAATATGTTTTTCGTTTC
AGCCAATCCCTGGGTGAGTTTCACCAGTTTTGATTTAAACGTGGCCAATATGGACAACTTCTTCGCCCCC
GTTTTCACCATGGGCAAATATTATACGCAAGGCGACAAGGTGCTGATGCCGCTGGCGATTCAGGTTCATC
ATGCCGTTTGTGATGGCTTCCATGTCGGCAGAATGCTTAATGAATTACAACAGTACTGCGATGAGTGGCA
GGGGGGGCGTAAACGCCGCGTGGATCCGGCTTACTAAAAGCCAGATAACAGTATGCGTATTTGCGCGCTG
ATTTTTGCGGTATAAGAATATATACTGATATGTATACCCGAAGTATGTCAAAAAGAGGTATGCTATGAAG
CAGCGTATTACAGTGACAGTTGACAGCGACAGCTATCAGTTGCTCAAGGCATATATGATGTCAATATCTC
CGGTCTGGTAAGCACAACCATGCAGAATGAAGCCCGTCGTCTGCGTGCCGAACGCTGGAAAGCGGAAAAT
CAGGAAGGGATGGCTGAGGTCGCCCGGTTTATTGAAATGAACGGCTCTTTTGCTGACGAGAACAGGGGCT
GGTGAAATGCAGTTTAAGGTTTACACCTATAAAAGAGAGAGCCGTTATCGTCTGTTTGTGGATGTACAGA
GTGATATTATTGACACGCCTGGGCGACGGATGGTGATCCCCCTGGCCAGTGCACGTCTGCTGTCAGATAA
AGTCTCCCGTGAACTTTACCCGGTGGTGCATATCGGGGATGAAAGCTGGCGCATGATGACCACCGATATG
GCCAGTGTGCCGGTTTCCGTTATCGGGGAAGAAGTGGCTGATCTCAGCCACCGCGAAAATGACATCAAAA
ACGCCATTAACCTGATGTTCTGGGGAATATAAATGTCAGGCTCCCTTATACACAGCCAGTCGGTCTCAGC
TTGACTTTGTCTTCACGAAGTGGCTCTTCAGTGGACGAAAGGGCCTCGTGATACGCCTATTTTTATAGGT
TAATGTCATGATAATAATGGTTTCTTAGACGTCAGGTGGCACTTTTCGGGGAAATGTGCGCGGAACCCCT
ATTTGTTTATTTTTCTAAATACATTCAAATATGTATCCGCTCATGAGACAATAACCCTGATAAATGCTTC
AATAATATTGAAAAAGGAAGAGTATGGCTAAAATGAGAATATCACCGGAATTGAAAAAACTGATCGAAAA
ATACCGCTGCGTAAAAGATACGGAAGGAATGTCTCCTGCTAAGGTATATAAGCTGGTGGGAGAAAATGAA
AACCTATATTTAAAAATGACGGACAGCCGGTATAAAGGGACCACCTATGATGTGGAACGGGAAAAGGACA
TGATGCTATGGCTGGAAGGAAAGCTGCCTGTTCCAAAGGTCCTGCACTTTGAACGGCATGATGGCTGGAG
CAATCTGCTCATGAGTGAGGCCGATGGCGTCCTTTGCTCGGAAGAGTATGAAGATGAACAAAGCCCTGAA
AAGATTATCGAGCTGTATGCGGAGTGCATCAGGCTCTTTCACTCCATCGACATATCGGATTGTCCCTATA
CGAATAGCTTAGACAGCCGCTTAGCCGAATTGGATTACTTACTGAATAACGATCTGGCCGATGTGGATTG
CGAAAACTGGGAAGAGGACACTCCATTTAAAGATCCGCGCGAGCTGTATGATTTTTTAAAGACGGAAAAG
CCCGAAGAGGAACTTGTCTTTTCCCACGGCGACCTGGGAGACAGCAACATCTTTGTGAAAGATGGCAAAG
TAAGTGGCTTTATTGATCTTGGGAGAAGCGGCAGGGCGGACAAGTGGTATGACATTGCCTTCTGCGTCCG
GTCGCTCAGGGAGGATATCGGGGAAGAACAGTATGTCGAGCTATTTTTTGACTTACTGGGGATCAAGCCT
GATTGGGAGAAAATAAAATATTATATTTTACTGGATGAATTGTTTTAGCTGTCAGACCAAGTTTACTCAT
ATATACTTTAGATTGATTTAAAACTTCATTTTTAATTTAAAAGGATCTAGGTGAAGATCCTTTTTGATAA
TCTCATGACCAAAATCCCTTAACGTGAGTTTTCGTTCCACTGAGCGTCAGACCCCGTAGAAAAGATCAAA
GGATCTTCTTGAGATCCTTTTTTTCTGCGCGTAATCTGCTGCTTGCAAACAAAAAAACCACCGCTACCAG
CGGTGGTTTGTTTGCCGGATCAAGAGCTACCAACTCTTTTTCCGAAGGTAACTGGCTTCAGCAGAGCGCA
GATACCAAATACTGTTCTTCTAGTGTAGCCGTAGTTAGGCCACCACTTCAAGAACTCTGTAGCACCGCCT
ACATACCTCGCTCTGCTAATCCTGTTACCAGTGGCTGCTGCCAGTGGCGATAAGTCGTGTCTTACCGGGT
TGGACTCAAGACGATAGTTACCGGATAAGGCGCAGCGGTCGGGCTGAACGGGGGGTTCGTGCACACAGCC
CAGCTTGGAGCGAACGACCTACACCGAACTGAGATACCTACAGCGTGAGCTATGAGAAAGCGCCACGCTT
CCCGAAGGGAGAAAGGCGGACAGGTATCCGGTAAGCGGCAGGGTCGGAACAGGAGAGCGCACGAGGGAGC
TT
